>Addgene plasmid #74883 | pGWB553 | depositor full sequence | sequence record 141558 | pGWB553 sequence 11843 bps
TTTCACGCCCTTTTAAATATCCGATTATTCTAATAAACGCTCTTTTCTCTTAGGTTTACCCGCCAATATA
TCCTGTCAAACACTGATAGTTTAAACTGAAGGCGGGAAACGACAATCTGATCCAAGCTCAAGCTGCTCTA
GCATTCGCCATTCAGGCTGCGCAACTGTTGGGAAGGGCGATCGGTGCGGGCCTCTTCGCTATTACGCCAG
CTGGCGAAAGGGGGATGTGCTGCAAGGCGATTAAGTTGGGTAACGCCAGGGTTTTCCCAGTCACGACGTT
GTAAAACGACGGCCAGTGCCAAGCTTGCATGCCTGCAGGTCGACTCTAGAGTTATCAACAAGTTTGTACA
AAAAAGCTGAACGAGAAACGTAAAATGATATAAATATCAATATATTAAATTAGATTTTGCATAAAAAACA
GACTACATAATACTGTAAAACACAACATATCCAGTCACTATGGCGGCCCCTCGAGGGGCCGCATTAGGCA
CCCCAGGCTTTACACTTTATGCTTCCGGCTCGTATAATGTGTGGATTTTGAGTTAGGATCCGGCGAGATT
TTCAGGAGCTAAGGAAGCTAAAATGGAGAAAAAAATCACTGGATATACCACCGTTGATATATCCCAATGG
CATCGTAAAGAACATTTTGAGGCATTTCAGTCAGTTGCTCAATGTACCTATAACCAGACCGTTCAGCTGG
ATATTACGGCCTTTTTAAAGACCGTAAAGAAAAATAAGCACAAGTTTTATCCGGCCTTTATTCACATTCT
TGCCCGCCTGATGAATGCTCATCCGGAATTCCGTATGGCAATGAAAGACGGTGAGCTGGTGATATGGGAT
AGTGTTCACCCTTGTTACACCGTTTTCCATGAGCAAACTGAAACGTTTTCATCGCTCTGGAGTGAATACC
ACGACGATTTCCGGCAGTTTCTACACATATATTCGCAAGATGTGGCGTGTTACGGTGAAAACCTGGCCTA
TTTCCCTAAAGGGTTTATTGAGAATATGTTTTTCGTCTCAGCCAATCCCTGGGTGAGTTTCACCAGTTTT
GATTTAAACGTGGCCAATATGGACAACTTCTTCGCCCCCGTTTTCACCATGGGCAAATATTATACGCAAG
GCGACAAGGTGCTGATGCCGCTGGCGATTCAGGTTCATCATGCCGTCTGTGATGGCTTCCATGTCGGCAG
AATGCTTAATGAATTACAACAGTACTGCGATGAGTGGCAGGGCGGGGCGTAAAGATCTGGATCCGGCTTA
CTAAAAGCCAGATAACAGTATGCGTATTTGCGCGCTGATTTTTGCGGTATAAGAATATATACTGATATGT
ATACCCGAAGTATGTCAAAAAGAGGTGTGCTATGAAGCAGCGTATTACAGTGACAGTTGACAGCGACAGC
TATCAGTTGCTCAAGGCATATATGATGTCAATATCTCCGGTCTGGTAAGCACAACCATGCAGAATGAAGC
CCGTCGTCTGCGTGCCGAACGCTGGAAAGCGGAAAATCAGGAAGGGATGGCTGAGGTCGCCCGGTTTATT
GAAATGAACGGCTCTTTTGCTGACGAGAACAGGGACTGGTGAAATGCAGTTTAAGGTTTACACCTATAAA
AGAGAGAGCCGTTATCGTCTGTTTGTGGATGTACAGAGTGATATTATTGACACGCCCGGGCGACGGATGG
TGATCCCCCTGGCCAGTGCACGTCTGCTGTCAGATAAAGTCTCCCGTGAACTTTACCCGGTGGTGCATAT
CGGGGATGAAAGCTGGCGCATGATGACCACCGATATGGCCAGTGTGCCGGTCTCCGTTATCGGGGAAGAA
GTGGCTGATCTCAGCCACCGCGAAAATGACATCAAAAACGCCATTAACCTGATGTTCTGGGGAATATAAA
TGTCAGGCTCCCTTATACACAGCCAGTCTGCAGGTCGACCATAGTGACTGGATATGTTGTGTTTTACAGT
ATTATGTAGTCTGTTTTTTATGCAAAATCTAATTTAATATATTGATATTTATATCATTTTACGTTTCTCG
TTCAGCTTTCTTGTACAAAGTGGTTGATAACAGCATGGCCTCCTCCGAGGACGTCATCAAGGAGTTCATG
CGCTTCAAGGTGCGCATGGAGGGCTCCGTGAACGGCCACGAGTTCGAGATCGAGGGCGAGGGCGAGGGCC
GCCCCTACGAGGGCACCCAGACCGCCAAGCTGAAGGTGACCAAGGGCGGCCCCCTGCCCTTCGCCTGGGA
CATCCTGTCCCCTCAGTTCCAGTACGGCTCCAAGGCCTACGTGAAGCACCCCGCCGACATCCCCGACTAC
TTGAAGCTGTCCTTCCCCGAGGGCTTCAAGTGGGAGCGCGTGATGAACTTCGAGGACGGCGGCGTGGTGA
CCGTGACCCAGGACTCCTCCCTGCAGGACGGCGAGTTCATCTACAAGGTGAAGCTGCGCGGCACCAACTT
CCCCTCCGACGGCCCCGTAATGCAGAAGAAGACCATGGGCTGGGAGGCCTCCACCGAGCGGATGTACCCC
GAGGACGGCGCCCTGAAGGGCGAGATCAAGATGAGGCTGAAGCTGAAGGACGGCGGCCACTACGACGCCG
AGGTCAAGACCACCTACATGGCCAAGAAGCCCGTGCAGCTGCCCGGCGCCTACAAGACCGACATCAAGCT
GGACATCACCTCCCACAACGAGGACTACACCATCGTGGAACAGTACGAGCGCGCCGAGGGCCGCCACTCC
ACCGGCGCCTAAGCTTAGAGCTCGAATTTCCCCGATCGTTCAAACATTTGGCAATAAAGTTTCTTAAGAT
TGAATCCTGTTGCCGGTCTTGCGATGATTATCATATAATTTCTGTTGAATTACGTTAAGCATGTAATAAT
TAACATGTAATGCATGACGTTATTTATGAGATGGGTTTTTATGATTAGAGTCCCGCAATTATACATTTAA
TACGCGATAGAAAACAAAATATAGCGCGCAAACTAGGATAAATTATCGCGCGCGGTGTCATCTATGTTAC
TAGATCGGGAATTGGTTCCGGAACCAATTCGTAATCATGGTCATAGCTGTTTCCTGTGTGAAATTGTTAT
CCGCTCACAATTCCACACAACATACGAGCCGGAAGCATAAAGTGTAAAGCCTGGGGTGCCTAATGAGTGA
GCTAACTCACATTAGGCTGAATTAGGCGCGCCTATTTCTATTAATTCCCGATCTAGTAACATAGATGACA
CCGCGCGCGATAATTTATCCTAGTTTGCGCGCTATATTTTGTTTTCTATCGCGTATTAAATGTATAATTG
CGGGACTCTAATCATAAAAACCCATCTCATAAATAACGTCATGCATTACATGTTAATTATTACATGCTTA
ACGTAATTCAACAGAAATTATATGATAATCATCGCAAGACCGGCAACAGGATTCAATCTTAAGAAACTTT
ATTGCCAAATGTTTGAACGATCGGGGAAATTCGGGGGATCGATCCCGCGAACTGTGGACGAGAACTGTGC
CACCAAGCGTAAGGCCGTTCTCTCGCATTTGCCTTGCTAGGCTCGCGCGAGTTGCTGGCTGAGGCGTTCT
CGAAATCAGCTCTTGTTCGGTCGGCATCTACTCTATTCCTTTGCCCTCGGACGAGTGCTGGGGCGTCGGT
TTCCACTATCGGCGAGTACTTCTACACAGCCATCGGTCCAGACGGCCGCGCTTCTGCGGGCGATTTGTGT
ACGCCCGACAGTCCCGGCTCCGGATCGGACGATTGCGTCGCATCGACCCTGCGCCCAAGCTGCATCATCG
AAATTGCCGTCAACCAAGCTCTGATAGAGTTGGTCAAGACCAATGCGGAGCATATACGCCCGGAGCCGCG
GCGATCCTGCAAGCTCCGGATGCCTCCGCTCGAAGTAGCGCGTCTGCTGCTCCATACAAGCCAACCACGG
CCTCCAGAAGAAGATGTTGGCGACCTCGTATTGGGAATCCCCGAACATCGCCTCGCTCCAGTCAATGACC
GCTGTTATGCGGCCATTGTCCGTCAGGACATTGTTGGAGCCGAAATCCGCGTGCACGAGGTGCCGGACTT
CGGGGCAGTCCTCGGCCCAAAGCATCAGCTCATCGAGAGCCTGCGCGACGGACGCACTGACGGTGTCGTC
CATCACAGTTTGCCAGTGATACACATGGGGATCAGCAATCGCGCATATGAAATCACGCCATGTAGTGTAT
TGACCGATTCCTTGCGGTCCGAATGGGCCGAACCCGCTCGTCTGGCTAAGATCGGCCGCAGCGATCGCAT
CCATGGCCTCCGCGACCGGCTGCAGAACAGCGGGCAGTTCGGTTTCAGGCAGGTCTTGCAACGTGACACC
CTGTGCACGGCGGGAGATGCAATAGGTCAGGCTCTCGCTGAATGCCCCAATGTCAAGCACTTCCGGAATC
GGGAGCGCGGCCGATGCAAAGTGCCGATAAACATAACGATCTTTGTAGAAACCATCGGCGCAGCTATTTA
CCCGCAGGACATATCCACGCCCTCCTACATCGAAGCTGAAAGCACGAGATTCTTCGCCCTCCGAGAGCTG
CATCAGGTCGGAGACGCTGTCGAACTTTTCGATCAGAAACTTCTCGACAGACGTCGCGGTGAGTTCAGGC
TTTTTCATATCTTATTGCCCCCCGGGATCAGATCTGGATTGAGAGTGAATATGAGACTCTAATTGGATAC
CGAGGGGAATTTATGGAACGTCAGTGGAGCATTTTTGACAAGAAATATTTGCTAGCTGATAGTGACCTTA
GGCGACTTTTGAACGCGCAATAATGGTTTCTGACGTATGTGCTTAGCTCATTAAACTCCAGAAACCCGCG
GCTGAGTGGCTCCTTCAACGTTGCGGTTCTGTCAGTTCCAAACGTAAAACGGCTTGTCCCGCGTCATCGG
CGGGGGTCATAACGTGACTCCCTTAATTCTCCGCTCATGATCTTGATCCCCTGCGCCATCAGATCCTTGG
CGGCAAGAAAGCCATCCAGTTTACTTTGCAGGGCTTCCCAACCTTACCAGAGGGCGCCCCAGCTGGCAAT
TCCGGTTCGCTTGCTGTCCATAAAACCGCCCAGTCTAGCTATCGCCATGTAAGCCCACTGCAAGCTACCT
GCTTTCTCTTTGCGCTTGCGTTTTCCCTTGTCCAGATAGCCCAGTAGCTGACATTCATCCGGGGTCAGCA
CCGTTTCTGCGGACTGGCTTTCTACGTGTTCCGCTTCCTTTAGCAGCCCTTGCGCCCTGAGTGCTTGCGG
CAGCGTGAAGCTGATCCGTCGAGATTAATAGAAATAAATTCAGCCTAATTCGGCGTTAATTCAGTACATT
AAAAACGTCCGCAATGTGTTATTAAGTTGTCTAAGCGTCAATTTGTTTACACCACAATATATCCTGCCAC
CAGCCAGCCAACAGCTCCCCGACCGGCAGCTCGGCACAAAATCACCACTCGATACAGGCAGCCCATCAGT
CCGGGACGGCGTCAGCGGGAGAGCCGTTGTAAGGCGGCAGACTTTGCTCATGTTACCGATGCTATTCGGA
AGAACGGCAACTAAGCTGCCGGGTTTGAAACACGGATGATCTCGCGGAGGGTAGCATGTTGATTGTAACG
ATGACAGAGCGTTGCTGCCTGTGATCAATTCGGGCACGAACCCAGTGGACATAAGCCTGTTCGGTTCGTA
AGCTGTAATGCAAGTAGCGTATGCGCTCACGCAACTGGTCCAGAACCTTGACCGAACGCAGCGGTGGTAA
CGGCGCAGTGGCGGTTTTCATGGCTTGTTATGACTGTTTTTTTGGGGTACAGTCTATGCCTCGGGCATCC
AAGCAGCAAGCGCGTTACGCCGTGGGTCGATGTTTGATGTTATGGAGCAGCAACGATGTTACGCAGCAGG
GCAGTCGCCCTAAAACAAAGTTAAACATCATGGGGGAAGCGGTGATCGCCGAAGTATCGACTCAACTATC
AGAGGTAGTTGGCGTCATCGAGCGCCATCTCGAACCGACGTTGCTGGCCGTACATTTGTACGGCTCCGCA
GTGGATGGCGGCCTGAAGCCACACAGTGATATTGATTTGCTGGTTACGGTGACCGTAAGGCTTGATGAAA
CAACGCGGCGAGCTTTGATCAACGACCTTTTGGAAACTTCGGCTTCCCCTGGAGAGAGCGAGATTCTCCG
CGCTGTAGAAGTCACCATTGTTGTGCACGACGACATCATTCCGTGGCGTTATCCAGCTAAGCGCGAACTG
CAATTTGGAGAATGGCAGCGCAATGACATTCTTGCAGGTATCTTCGAGCCAGCCACGATCGACATTGATC
TGGCTATCTTGCTGACAAAAGCAAGAGAACATAGCGTTGCCTTGGTAGGTCCAGCGGCGGAGGAACTCTT
TGATCCGGTTCCTGAACAGGATCTATTTGAGGCGCTAAATGAAACCTTAACGCTATGGAACTCGCCGCCC
GACTGGGCTGGCGATGAGCGAAATGTAGTGCTTACGTTGTCCCGCATTTGGTACAGCGCAGTAACCGGCA
AAATCGCGCCGAAGGATGTCGCTGCCGACTGGGCAATGGAGCGCCTGCCGGCCCAGTATCAGCCCGTCAT
ACTTGAAGCTAGACAGGCTTATCTTGGACAAGAAGAAGATCGCTTGGCCTCGCGCGCAGATCAGTTGGAA
GAATTTGTCCACTACGTGAAAGGCGAGATCACCAAGGTAGTCGGCAAATAATGTCTAGCTAGAAATTCGT
TCAAGCCGACGCCGCTTCGCGGCGCGGCTTAACTCAAGCGTTAGATGCACTAAGCACATAATTGCTCACA
GCCAAACTATCAGGTCAAGTCTGCTTTTATTATTTTTAAGCGTGCATAATAAGCCCTACACAAATTGGGA
GATATATCATGCATGACCAAAATCCCTTAACGTGAGTTTTCGTTCCACTGAGCGTCAGACCCCGTAGAAA
AGATCAAAGGATCTTCTTGAGATCCTTTTTTTCTGCGCGTAATCTGCTGCTTGCAAACAAAAAAACCACC
GCTACCAGCGGTGGTTTGTTTGCCGGATCAAGAGCTACCAACTCTTTTTCCGAAGGTAACTGGCTTCAGC
AGAGCGCAGATACCAAATACTGTCCTTCTAGTGTAGCCGTAGTTAGGCCACCACTTCAAGAACTCTGTAG
CACCGCCTACATACCTCGCTCTGCTAATCCTGTTACCAGTGGCTGCTGCCAGTGGCGATAAGTCGTGTCT
TACCGGGTTGGACTCAAGACGATAGTTACCGGATAAGGCGCAGCGGTCGGGCTGAACGGGGGGTTCGTGC
ACACAGCCCAGCTTGGAGCGAACGACCTACACCGAACTGAGATACCTACAGCGTGAGCTATGAGAAAGCG
CCACGCTTCCCGAAGGGAGAAAGGCGGACAGGTATCCGGTAAGCGGCAGGGTCGGAACAGGAGAGCGCAC
GAGGGAGCTTCCAGGGGGAAACGCCTGGTATCTTTATAGTCCTGTCGGGTTTCGCCACCTCTGACTTGAG
CGTCGATTTTTGTGATGCTCGTCAGGGGGGCGGAGCCTATGGAAAAACGCCAGCAACGCGGCCTTTTTAC
GGTTCCTGGCCTTTTGCTGGCCTTTTGCTCACATGTTCTTTCCTGCGTTATCCCCTGATTCTGTGGATAA
CCGTATTACCGCCTTTGAGTGAGCTGATACCGCTCGCCGCAGCCGAACGACCGAGCGCAGCGAGTCAGTG
AGCGAGGAAGCGGAAGAGCGCCTGATGCGGTATTTTCTCCTTACGCATCTGTGCGGTATTTCACACCGCA
TATGGTGCACTCTCAGTACAATCTGCTCTGATGCCGCATAGTTAAGCCAGTATACACTCCGCTATCGCTA
CGTGACTGGGTCATGGCTGCGCCCCGACACCCGCCAACACCCGCTGACGCGCCCTGACGGGCTTGTCTGC
TCCCGGCATCCGCTTACAGACAAGCTGTGACCGTCTCCGGGAGCTGCATGTGTCAGAGGTTTTCACCGTC
ATCACCGAAACGCGCGAGGCAGGGTGCCTTGATGTGGGCGCCGGCGGTCGAGTGGCGACGGCGCGGCTTG
TCCGCGCCCTGGTAGATTGCCTGGCCGTAGGCCAGCCATTTTTGAGCGGCCAGCGGCCGCGATAGGCCGA
CGCGAAGCGGCGGGGCGTAGGGAGCGCAGCGACCGAAGGGTAGGCGCTTTTTGCAGCTCTTCGGCTGTGC
GCTGGCCAGACAGTTATGCACAGGCCAGGCGGGTTTTAAGAGTTTTAATAAGTTTTAAAGAGTTTTAGGC
GGAAAAATCGCCTTTTTTCTCTTTTATATCAGTCACTTACATGTGTGACCGGTTCCCAATGTACGGCTTT
GGGTTCCCAATGTACGGGTTCCGGTTCCCAATGTACGGCTTTGGGTTCCCAATGTACGTGCTATCCACAG
GAAAGAGACCTTTTCGACCTTTTTCCCCTGCTAGGGCAATTTGCCCTAGCATCTGCTCCGTACATTAGGA
ACCGGCGGATGCTTCGCCCTCGATCAGGTTGCGGTAGCGCATGACTAGGATCGGGCCAGCCTGCCCCGCC
TCCTCCTTCAAATCGTACTCCGGCAGGTCATTTGACCCGATCAGCTTGCGCACGGTGAAACAGAACTTCT
TGAACTCTCCGGCGCTGCCACTGCGTTCGTAGATCGTCTTGAACAACCATCTGGCTTCTGCCTTGCCTGC
GGCGCGGCGTGCCAGGCGGTAGAGAAAACGGCCGATGCCGGGATCGATCAAAAAGTAATCGGGGTGAACC
GTCAGCACGTCCGGGTTCTTGCCTTCTGTGATCTCGCGGTACATCCAATCAGCTAGCTCGATCTCGATGT
ACTCCGGCCGCCCGGTTTCGCTCTTTACGATCTTGTAGCGGCTAATCAAGGCTTCACCCTCGGATACCGT
CACCAGGCGGCCGTTCTTGGCCTTCTTCGTACGCTGCATGGCAACGTGCGTGGTGTTTAACCGAATGCAG
GTTTCTACCAGGTCGTCTTTCTGCTTTCCGCCATCGGCTCGCCGGCAGAACTTGAGTACGTCCGCAACGT
GTGGACGGAACACGCGGCCGGGCTTGTCTCCCTTCCCTTCCCGGTATCGGTTCATGGATTCGGTTAGATG
GGAAACCGCCATCAGTACCAGGTCGTAATCCCACACACTGGCCATGCCGGCCGGCCCTGCGGAAACCTCT
ACGTGCCCGTCTGGAAGCTCGTAGCGGATCACCTCGCCAGCTCGTCGGTCACGCTTCGACAGACGGAAAA
CGGCCACGTCCATGATGCTGCGACTATCGCGGGTGCCCACGTCATAGAGCATCGGAACGAAAAAATCTGG
TTGCTCGTCGCCCTTGGGCGGCTTCCTAATCGACGGCGCACCGGCTGCCGGCGGTTGCCGGGATTCTTTG
CGGATTCGATCAGCGGCCGCTTGCCACGATTCACCGGGGCGTGCTTCTGCCTCGATGCGTTGCCGCTGGG
CGGCCTGCGCGGCCTTCAACTTCTCCACCAGGTCATCACCCAGCGCCGCGCCGATTTGTACCGGGCCGGA
TGGTTTGCGACCGCTCACGCCGATTCCTCGGGCTTGGGGGTTCCAGTGCCATTGCAGGGCCGGCAGACAA
CCCAGCCGCTTACGCCTGGCCAACCGCCCGTTCCTCCACACATGGGGCATTCCACGGCGTCGGTGCCTGG
TTGTTCTTGATTTTCCATGCCGCCTCCTTTAGCCGCTAAAATTCATCTACTCATTTATTCATTTGCTCAT
TTACTCTGGTAGCTGCGCGATGTATTCAGATAGCAGCTCGGTAATGGTCTTGCCTTGGCGTACCGCGTAC
ATCTTCAGCTTGGTGTGATCCTCCGCCGGCAACTGAAAGTTGACCCGCTTCATGGCTGGCGTGTCTGCCA
GGCTGGCCAACGTTGCAGCCTTGCTGCTGCGTGCGCTCGGACGGCCGGCACTTAGCGTGTTTGTGCTTTT
GCTCATTTTCTCTTTACCTCATTAACTCAAATGAGTTTTGATTTAATTTCAGCGGCCAGCGCCTGGACCT
CGCGGGCAGCGTCGCCCTCGGGTTCTGATTCAAGAACGGTTGTGCCGGCGGCGGCAGTGCCTGGGTAGCT
CACGCGCTGCGTGATACGGGACTCAAGAATGGGCAGCTCGTACCCGGCCAGCGCCTCGGCAACCTCACCG
CCGATGCGCGTGCCTTTGATCGCCCGCGACACGACAAAGGCCGCTTGTAGCCTTCCATCCGTGACCTCAA
TGCGCTGCTTAACCAGCTCCACCAGGTCGGCGGTGGCCCATATGTCGTAAGGGCTTGGCTGCACCGGAAT
CAGCACGAAGTCGGCTGCCTTGATCGCGGACACAGCCAAGTCCGCCGCCTGGGGCGCTCCGTCGATCACT
ACGAAGTCGCGCCGGCCGATGGCCTTCACGTCGCGGTCAATCGTCGGGCGGTCGATGCCGACAACGGTTA
GCGGTTGATCTTCCCGCACGGCCGCCCAATCGCGGGCACTGCCCTGGGGATCGGAATCGACTAACAGAAC
ATCGGCCCCGGCGAGTTGCAGGGCGCGGGCTAGATGGGTTGCGATGGTCGTCTTGCCTGACCCGCCTTTC
TGGTTAAGTACAGCGATAACCTTCATGCGTTCCCCTTGCGTATTTGTTTATTTACTCATCGCATCATATA
CGCAGCGACCGCATGACGCAAGCTGTTTTACTCAAATACACATCACCTTTTTAGACGGCGGCGCTCGGTT
TCTTCAGCGGCCAAGCTGGCCGGCCAGGCCGCCAGCTTGGCATCAGACAAACCGGCCAGGATTTCATGCA
GCCGCACGGTTGAGACGTGCGCGGGCGGCTCGAACACGTACCCGGCCGCGATCATCTCCGCCTCGATCTC
TTCGGTAATGAAAAACGGTTCGTCCTGGCCGTCCTGGTGCGGTTTCATGCTTGTTCCTCTTGGCGTTCAT
TCTCGGCGGCCGCCAGGGCGTCGGCCTCGGTCAATGCGTCCTCACGGAAGGCACCGCGCCGCCTGGCCTC
GGTGGGCGTCACTTCCTCGCTGCGCTCAAGTGCGCGGTACAGGGTCGAGCGATGCACGCCAAGCAGTGCA
GCCGCCTCTTTCACGGTGCGGCCTTCCTGGTCGATCAGCTCGCGGGCGTGCGCGATCTGTGCCGGGGTGA
GGGTAGGGCGGGGGCCAAACTTCACGCCTCGGGCCTTGGCGGCCTCGCGCCCGCTCCGGGTGCGGTCGAT
GATTAGGGAACGCTCGAACTCGGCAATGCCGGCGAACACGGTCAACACCATGCGGCCGGCCGGCGTGGTG
GTGTCGGCCCACGGCTCTGCCAGGCTACGCAGGCCCGCGCCGGCCTCCTGGATGCGCTCGGCAATGTCCA
GTAGGTCGCGGGTGCTGCGGGCCAGGCGGTCTAGCCTGGTCACTGTCACAACGTCGCCAGGGCGTAGGTG
GTCAAGCATCCTGGCCAGCTCCGGGCGGTCGCGCCTGGTGCCGGTGATCTTCTCGGAAAACAGCTTGGTG
CAGCCGGCCGCGTGCAGTTCGGCCCGTTGGTTGGTCAAGTCCTGGTCGTCGGTGCTGACGCGGGCATAGC
CCAGCAGGCCAGCGGCGGCGCTCTTGTTCATGGCGTAATGTCTCCGGTTCTAGTCGCAAGTATTCTACTT
TATGCGACTAAAACACGCGACAAGAAAACGCCAGGAAAAGGGCAGGGCGGCAGCCTGTCGCGTAACTTAG
GACTTGTGCGACATGTCGTTTTCAGAAGACGGCTGCACTGAACGTCAGAAGCCGACTGCACTATAGCAGC
GGAGGGGTTGGATCAAAGTACTTTGATCCCGAGGGGAACCCTGTGGTTGGCATGCACATACAAATGGACG
AACGGATAAACCT
Features (pLannotate 1.2.2; 30 found; start..end, strand, type, name):
     54..78      -  misc_feature   RB T-DNA repeat: right border repeat from nopaline C58 T-DNA
    144..298     -  CDS            lacZα (fragment): LacZα fragment of β-galactosidase; lacZ fragment
    301..331     -  misc_feature   MCS (fragment): pUC18/19 multiple cloning site
    338..462     +  protein_bind   attR1: mutant version of attR; recombination site for the Gateway® LR reaction LR Clonase™
    499..529     +  promoter       lac UV5 promoter: E. coli lac promoter with an "up" mutation
    554..582     +  promoter       cat promoter (fragment): promoter of the E. coli cat gene encoding chloramphenicol acetyltransferase
    583..1242    +  CDS            CmR: chloramphenicol acetyltransferase; cat; confers resistance to chloramphenicol
   1421..1579    +  CDS            ccdA (fragment): CCDA_ECO57 - Also known as H, letA. Experimental evidence at protein level: Swiss-Prot protein existence level 1. Antitoxin component of a type II toxin-antitoxin (TA) system which inhibits the post-segregational killing (PSK) of plasmid-free cells, also referred to as a plasmid addiction system. Binds to and blocks the activity of CcdB; will also remove bound CcdB protein from the CcdB-GyrA complex by forming a CcdA-CcdB complex, a process termed rejuvenation. Functions as a transcriptional corepressor for the ccdAB operon, repression also requires CcdB (By similarity). From Escherichia coli
   1584..1886    +  CDS            ccdB: CCDB_ECOLI - Also known as G, letB, letD. Experimental evidence at protein level: Swiss-Prot protein existence level 1. Toxic component of a type II toxin-antitoxin (TA) system, functioning in plasmid maintainence. Responsible for the post- segregational killing (PSK) of plasmid-free cells, also referred to as a plasmid addiction system. Half-life of over 2 hours. Cell killing by CcdB is accompanied by filamentation, defects in chromosome and plasmid segregation, defects in cell division, formation of anucleate cells, decreased DNA synthesis and plasmid loss. Interferes with the activity of DN
   1930..2054    -  protein_bind   attR2: mutant version of attR; recombination site for the Gateway® LR reaction LR Clonase™
   2065..2742    +  CDS            mRFP1: monomeric derivative of DsRed (Campbell et al., 2002) mammalian codon-optimized
   2764..3016    +  terminator     NOS terminator: nopaline synthase terminator and poly(A) signal
   3072..3094    -  protein_bind   lac operator (fragment): The lac repressor binds to the lac operator to inhibit transcription in E. coli. This inhibition can be relieved by adding lactose or isopropyl-β-D-thiogalactopyranoside (IPTG). lac repressor encoded by lacI
   3098..3128    -  promoter       lac promoter: promoter for the E. coli lac operon
   3143..3164    -  protein_bind   CAP binding site: CAP binding activates transcription in the presence of cAMP. E. coli catabolite activator protein
   3200..3452    -  terminator     NOS terminator: nopaline synthase terminator and poly(A) signal
   3603..4628    -  CDS            HygR: aminoglycoside phosphotransferase from E. coli; aph(4)-Ia; confers resistance to hygromycin
   4680..4859    -  promoter       NOS promoter: nopaline synthase promoter
   4939..5268    -  CDS            tnpA (fragment): TN5P_ECOLX - Also known as tnp. Experimental evidence at protein level: Swiss-Prot protein existence level 1. Mediates transposition of transposon Tn5 by a 'cut and paste' mechanism. First, the monomeric transposase binds the 19 bp inverted DNA repeats flanking the transposon. Then, dimerization of the DNA- bound transposase creates a synaptic DNA complex. After nicking of the first DNA strand, excision of the transposon proceeds through a series of intermediates. The transposase then mediates the insertion of the transposon at a new site by strand transfer. The activity of the wild- type tran
   5365..5389    -  misc_feature   LB T-DNA repeat: left border repeat from nopaline C58 T-DNA
   5648..5671    +  promoter       Pc promoter (fragment): intI1 (promoter lies within the coding sequence); class 1 integron promoter
   5847..5903    +  CDS            GmR (fragment): gentamycin acetyltransferase; aacC1; confers resistance to gentamycin
   5914..6701    +  CDS            SmR (fragment): aminoglycoside adenylyltransferase (Murphy, 1985); aadA; confers resistance to spectinomycin and streptomycin
   6947..7535    +  rep_origin     ori: high-copy-number ColE1/pMB1/pBR322/pUC origin of replication
   7721..7861    -  misc_feature   bom: basis of mobility region from pBR322
   7963..8002    -  CDS            rop (fragment): Rop protein, which maintains plasmids at low copy number; rop
   8205..8399    -  rep_origin     pVS1 oriV: origin of replication for the Pseudomonas plasmid pVS1 (Heeb et al., 2000)
   8465..9538    -  CDS            pVS1 RepA: replication protein from the Pseudomonas plasmid pVS1 (Heeb et al., 2000)
   9967..10596   -  CDS            pVS1 StaA: stability protein from the Pseudomonas plasmid pVS1 (Heeb et al., 2000)
  11156..11557   -  CDS            Y4CG_SINFN (fragment): Protein inferred from homology: Swiss-Prot protein existence level 3. From Sinorhizobium fredii (strain NBRC 101917 / NGR234).
