[The description below was written by a language model from this plasmid's Addgene catalogue record and pLannotate feature annotations shown in this document.]
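Description:
pGWB553 is an empty Gateway destination binary vector for Agrobacterium-mediated plant transformation. It is built on the pPZP221 backbone and designed to fuse a gene of interest to mRFP at its C-terminus. The plasmid (about 11.8 kb in the sequence record) carries a ColE1/pBR322-type origin with a bom site for replication in E. coli. The pVS1 oriV with its RepA and StaA functions provides replication and stable maintenance in Agrobacterium. Bacterial selection for the backbone is by spectinomycin through an aadA-type gene. Only a short remnant of the gentamicin resistance gene is annotated, which fits the recorded removal of that marker.

Between the nopaline-type right and left T-DNA borders lie two units. The first is the Gateway cassette, in which attR1 and attR2 flank a chloramphenicol resistance gene and the ccdB toxin gene. It is followed directly by the mRFP1 coding sequence and a NOS terminator. An LR reaction with an entry clone replaces the CmR/ccdB segment with the insert, placing it in front of mRFP1. Because ccdB is lethal to ordinary E. coli, the unrecombined vector is kept in a ccdB-tolerant strain under chloramphenicol plus spectinomycin, and ccdB counter-selects against non-recombinants. No promoter sits upstream of attR1, so the entry fragment must supply its own regulatory sequence, for example a genomic fragment containing a native promoter and coding region. The second unit is a NOS promoter:hygromycin phosphotransferase:NOS terminator cassette for selecting transformed plants. The vector is suited to red fluorescent fusion constructs for studying protein expression and localisation in transgenic plants.
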