Addgene plasmid #74883: pGWB553
Purpose: (Empty Backbone) Gateway cloning compatible binary vector for C-terminal fusion with mRFP (no promoter).
Depositing lab: Tsuyoshi Nakagawa. Depositing organization: Shimane University. Publication: Improved Gateway binary vectors: high-performance vectors for creation of fusion constructs in transgenic analysis of plants. Nakagawa T, Suzuki T, Murata S, Nakamura S, Hino T, Maeo K, Tabata R, Kawai T, Tanaka K, Niwa Y, Watanabe Y, Nakamura K, Kimura T, Ishiguro S. Biosci Biotechnol Biochem. 2007 Aug;71(8):2095-100. Epub 2007 Aug 7. 10.1271/bbb.70216 PubMed 17690442.
Backbone
  Vector backbone: pPZP221
  Backbone manufacturer: Hajdukiewicz P., Svab Z. and Maliga P.
  Backbone size (bp): 8500
  Modifications to backbone: gentamycin-resistant marker was removed and hygromycin-resistant marker (NOS promoter:HPT:NOS terminator) was inserted
  Vector type: Plant Expression
  Promoter: No Promoter
  Selectable markers: Hygromycin
Growth in bacteria
  Bacterial resistance: Chloramphenicol and Spectinomycin, 25 & 50 μg/mL
  Growth temperature: 37°C
  Growth strain: ccdB Survival
  Copy number: High Copy
Gene/Insert
  Cloning method: Gateway Cloning
Terms and licenses: Academic/Nonprofit Terms; Industry Terms: Not Available to Industry
How to cite: pGWB553 was a gift from Tsuyoshi Nakagawa (Addgene plasmid # 74883 ; http://n2t.net/addgene:74883 ; RRID:Addgene_74883)
