>Addgene plasmid #74883 | pGWB553 | addgene partial sequence | sequence record 153222 | ccdB-Fwd 5'-GCATGATGACCACCGATATG-3'
AGTGGCTGATCTCAGCCACCGCGAAAATGACATCAAAAACGCCATTAACCTGATGTTCTGGGGAATATAA
ATGTCAGGCTCCCTTATACACAGCCAGTCTGCAGGTCGACCATAGTGACTGGATATGTTGTGTTTTACAG
TATTATGTAGTCTGTTTTTTATGCAAAATCTAATTTAATATATTGATATTTATATCATTTTACGTTTCTC
GTTCAGCTTTCTTGTACAAAGTGGTTGATAACAGCATGGCCTCCTCCGAGGACGTCATCAAGGAGTTCAT
GCGCTTCAAGGTGCGCATGGAGGGCTCCGTGAACGGCCACGAGTTCGAGATCGAGGGCGAGGGCGAGGGC
CGCCCCTAC
